Addgene plasmid #20334: SuperTopAP
Depositing lab: Connie Cepko. Depositing organization: Harvard Medical School. Publication: Wnt2b/beta-catenin-mediated canonical Wnt signaling determines the peripheral fates of the chick eye. Cho SH, Cepko CL. Development. 2006 Aug . 133(16):3167-77. 10.1242/dev.02474 PubMed 16854977.
Backbone
  Vector backbone: M50
  Backbone size w/o insert (bp): 4800
  Vector type: AP reporter
Growth in bacteria
  Bacterial resistance: Ampicillin, 100 μg/mL
  Growth temperature: 37°C
  Growth strain: DH5alpha
  Copy number: Unknown
Gene/Insert
  Gene/Insert name: beta catenin reporter
  Species: H. sapiens (human)
  Insert size (bp): 2200
  Entrez Gene: CTNNB1 (a.k.a. CTNNB, EVR7, MRD19, NEDSDV, armadillo)
  Tag / fusion protein: AP (C terminal on insert)
  Cloning method: Restriction Enzyme; 5′ cloning site EcoRI (unknown if destroyed); 3′ cloning site HpaI (unknown if destroyed)
  Sequencing primers: 5′ RVprimer3
Resource information
  A portion of this plasmid was derived from a plasmid made by: The idea for the construct is from Hans Clevers lab, who designed the original TOPflash.
Terms and licenses: Academic/Nonprofit Terms; Industry Terms: Not Available to Industry
How to cite: SuperTopAP was a gift from Connie Cepko (Addgene plasmid # 20334 ; http://n2t.net/addgene:20334 ; RRID:Addgene_20334)
