[The description below was written by a language model from this plasmid's Addgene catalogue record.]
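Description:
SuperTopAP is an alkaline phosphatase (AP) reporter plasmid for canonical Wnt/beta-catenin signaling, built on the M50 backbone (about 4.8 kb without insert). It is propagated in standard E. coli cloning strains under ampicillin selection. The record gives no copy number and names no origin of replication, and no feature table is available to confirm individual elements.

The insert, about 2.2 kb, is listed as a "beta catenin reporter" and was placed between EcoRI and HpaI sites; whether those sites survived cloning is not recorded. The catalogue links the entry to human CTNNB1 and describes AP as a C-terminal tag. However, the vector type, the name and the stated design lineage all indicate a transcriptional readout of beta-catenin activity, not a beta-catenin fusion protein. The concept is credited to the original TOPflash design, in which multimerised TCF/LEF binding sites upstream of a minimal promoter drive a reporter only when stabilised beta-catenin joins TCF/LEF factors on the DNA. Here the reporter appears to be AP rather than luciferase, but the number of binding sites, the minimal promoter and the AP isoform are not given in the record.

An AP readout allows histochemical staining, so Wnt-responsive cells can be located in fixed tissue instead of being measured in lysates. The associated publication examined how Wnt2b/beta-catenin signaling specifies peripheral fates in the chick eye, which fits use of the plasmid to map where the canonical Wnt pathway is active in developing tissue. The record lists no eukaryotic selection marker or viral delivery elements.
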