>Addgene plasmid #20334 | SuperTopAP | addgene partial sequence | sequence record 26185 | 20334 with RVprimer3
TTCTCTATCGATAGGTACCGAGCTCTTACGCGAGATCAAAGGGGGTAAGATCAAAGGGGGTAAGATCAAA
GGGGCGCGAGATCAAAGGGGGTAAGATCAAAGGGGGTAAGATCAAAGGGGGTAAGATCAAAGGGGCGCGC
CCGCGTGCTAGCCCGGGCTCGAGATCTAGACTCTAGAGGGTATATAATGGAAGCTCGAATTCTAGCCGCC
ACCATGGGCTGTGTGCTGCTGCTGCTGGGCCTGAGGCTACAGCTCTCCCTGGGCATCATCCCAGTTGAGG
AGGAGAACCCGGACTTCTGGAACCGCGAGGCAGCCGAGGCCCTGGGTGCCGCCAAGAAGCTGCAGCCTGC
ACAGACAGCCGCCAAGAACCTCATCATCTTCCTGGGCGATGGGATGGGGGTGTCTACGGTGACAGCTGCC
AGGATCCTAAAAGGGCAGAAGAAGGACAAACTGGGGCCTGAGATACCCCTGGCCATGGACCGCTTCCCAT
ATGTGGCTCTGTCCAAGACATACAATGTAGACAAACATGTGCCAGACAGTGGAGCCACAGCCACGGCCTA
CCTGTGCGGGGTCAAGGGCAACTTCCAGACCATTGGCTTGAGTGCAGCCGCCCGCTTTAACCAGTGCAAC
ACGACACGCGGCAACGAGGTCATCTCCGTGATGAATCGGGCCAAGAAAGCAGGGAAGTCAGTGGGAGTGG
TAACCACCACACGAGTGCAGCACGCCTCGCCAGCCGGCACCTACGCCCACACGGTGAACCGCAACTGGTA
CTCGGACGCCGACGTGCCTGCCTCGGCCCGCCAGGAGGGGTGCCAGGACATCGCTACGCAGCTCATCTCC
AACATGGACATTGACGTGATCCTAGGTGGAGGCCGAAAGTACATGTTTC
